Addgene plasmid #210880: pFBD-BirA_WDR91:392-747
Purpose: Insect expression of human WDR91 fragment P392 to A747. N-terminal biotin acceptor peptide tag and C-terminal 6X His tag.
Depositing lab: Cheryl Arrowsmith. Depositing organization: University of Toronto. Publication: A Target Class Ligandability Evaluation of WD40 Repeat-Containing Proteins. Ackloo S, Li F, Szewczyk M, Seitova A, Loppnau P, Zeng H, Xu J, Ahmad S, Arnautova YA, Baghaie AJ, Beldar S, Bolotokova A, Centrella PA, Chau I, Clark MA, Cuozzo JW, Dehghani-Tafti S, Disch JS, Dong A, Dumas A, Feng JA, Ghiabi P, Gibson E, Gilmer J, Goldman B, Green SR, Guie MA, Guilinger JP, Harms N, Herasymenko O, Houliston S, Hutchinson A, Kearnes S, Keefe AD, Kimani SW, Kramer T, Kutera M, Kwak HA, Lento C, Li Y, Liu J, Loup J, Machado RAC, Mulhern CJ, Perveen S, Righetto GL, Riley P, Shrestha S, Sigel EA, Silva M, Sintchak MD, Slakman BL, Taylor RD, Thompson J, Torng W, Underkoffler C, von Rechenberg M, Walsh RT, Watson I, Wilson DJ, Wolf E, Yadav M, Yazdi AK, Zhang J, Zhang Y, Santhakumar V, Edwards AM, Barsyte-Lovejoy D, Schapira M, Brown PJ, Halabelian L, Arrowsmith CH. J Med Chem. 2025 Jan 23;68(2):1092-1112. doi: 10.1021/acs.jmedchem.4c02010. Epub 2024 Nov 4. PubMed 39495097.
Backbone
  Vector backbone: pFBD-BirA
  Backbone manufacturer: pFastBac Dual Modified
  Vector type: Insect Expression
  Selectable markers: Gentamicin
Growth in bacteria
  Bacterial resistance: Ampicillin, 100 μg/mL
  Growth temperature: 37°C
  Growth strain: DH5alpha
  Copy number: High Copy
Gene/Insert
  Gene/Insert name: WDR91:P392-A747
  Species: H. sapiens (human)
  Insert size (bp): 1068
  Mutation: wild type
  Entrez Gene: WDR91 (a.k.a. HSPC049, SORF-1, SORF1)
  Promoter: Polyhedrin
  Tag / fusion protein: MSGLNDIFEAQKIEWHEGSAGGSG (N terminal on insert); GGSGHHHHHH (C terminal on insert)
  Cloning method: Ligation Independent Cloning
  Sequencing primers: 5′ tattccggattattcataccg; 3′ ctctacaaatgtggtatggc
Resource information
  A portion of this plasmid was derived from a plasmid made by: Mammalian Gene Collection (BC017246)
Terms and licenses: Academic/Nonprofit Terms; Industry Terms: Not Available to Industry
Depositor comments: 5' Cloning Site: BseRI (destroyed), 3' Cloning Site: BseRI (destroyed).
How to cite: pFBD-BirA_WDR91:392-747 was a gift from Cheryl Arrowsmith (Addgene plasmid # 210880 ; http://n2t.net/addgene:210880 ; RRID:Addgene_210880)
