[The description below was written by a language model from this plasmid's Addgene catalogue record and pLannotate feature annotations shown in this document.]
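Description:
pFBD-BirA_WDR91:392-747 is a baculovirus transfer (donor) plasmid for insect-cell expression, built on pFBD-BirA, a modified pFastBac Dual backbone. It is maintained in E. coli as a high-copy plasmid through a ColE1/pUC-type origin with ampicillin resistance, and it also carries an f1 origin. The expression region is flanked by the Tn7L and Tn7R ends of a mini-Tn7 element, which also enclose a gentamicin acetyltransferase gene. In this type of system, that arrangement lets the whole cassette transpose into a baculovirus shuttle genome (bacmid), with gentamicin selecting for the transposed segment.

The mini-Tn7 contains two divergent late baculoviral promoters. The polyhedrin promoter drives a wild-type fragment of human WDR91 spanning Pro392 to Ala747 (about 1.07 kb), derived from a Mammalian Gene Collection clone and inserted by ligation-independent cloning at BseRI sites that were destroyed in the process. The fragment is fused to an N-terminal biotin acceptor peptide and a C-terminal 6xHis tag, and its transcript ends at an SV40 polyadenylation signal. In the opposite orientation, the p10 promoter drives E. coli birA, the biotin ligase, followed by an HSV TK poly(A) signal. Co-expression of BirA from the same virus should biotinylate the acceptor peptide on WDR91 in the insect cells, giving a protein that can be purified through its His tag and captured on streptavidin.

The associated publication evaluates the ligandability of WD40 repeat-containing proteins. This fits a role in producing recombinant, immobilisable WDR91 for ligand screening and binding studies, although the record itself states only insect expression as the purpose.
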