Features (pLannotate 1.2.2; 18 found; start..end, strand, type, name):
      2..456     +  rep_origin     f1 ori (sequence partly withheld): f1 bacteriophage origin of replication; arrow indicates direction of (+) strand synthesis
    482..586     +  promoter       AmpR promoter: bla
    587..1447    +  CDS            AmpR: β-lactamase; bla; confers resistance to ampicillin, carbenicillin, and related antibiotics
   1618..2206    +  rep_origin     ori: high-copy-number ColE1/pMB1/pBR322/pUC origin of replication
   2392..2443    -  misc_feature   bom (fragment): basis of mobility region from pBR322
   2511..2735    -  mobile_element Tn7R: mini-Tn7 element (right end of the Tn7 transposon) Tn7
   2802..3335    -  CDS            GmR: gentamycin acetyltransferase; aacC1; confers resistance to gentamycin
   3505..3533    -  promoter       Pc promoter: intI1 (promoter lies within the coding sequence); class 1 integron promoter
   3511..3870    -  CDS            YPR2_ECOLX (fragment): Protein predicted: Swiss-Prot protein existence level 4. From Escherichia coli.
   4041..4089    -  polyA_signal   HSV TK poly(A) signal: herpes simplex virus thymidine kinase polyadenylation signal (Cole and Stacy, 1985)
   4163..5125    -  CDS            birA: BIRA_ECOLI - Also known as bioR, dhbB. Experimental evidence at protein level: Swiss-Prot protein existence level 1. Acts both as a biotin--[acetyl-CoA-carboxylase] ligase and a biotin-operon repressor. In the presence of ATP, BirA activates biotin to form the BirA-biotinyl-5'-adenylate (BirA-bio-5'-AMP or holoBirA) complex. HoloBirA can either transfer the biotinyl moiety to the biotin carboxyl carrier protein (BCCP) subunit of acetyl-CoA carboxylase, or bind to the biotin operator site and inhibit transcription of the operon. From Escherichia coli (strain K12).
   5162..5271    -  promoter       p10 promoter: baculovirus promoter for expression in insect cells
   5295..5386    +  promoter       polyhedrin promoter: polh from Autographa californica; promoter for the baculovirus polyhedrin gene
   5491..6570    +  CDS            WDR91 (fragment): WDR91_HUMAN - Experimental evidence at protein level: Swiss-Prot protein existence level 1. Functions as a negative regulator of the PI3 kinase/PI3K activity associated with endosomal membranes via BECN1, a core subunit of the PI3K complex. By modifying the phosphatidylinositol 3- phosphate/PtdInsP3 content of endosomal membranes may regulate endosome fusion, recycling, sorting and early to late endosome transport (PubMed:26783301). It is for instance, required for the delivery of cargos like BST2/tetherin from early to late endosome and thereby participates indirectly to their degradation by
   6629..6712    +  CDS            large T antigen (fragment): large T antigen from SV40 (simian virus 40)
   6735..6869    +  polyA_signal   SV40 poly(A) signal: SV40 polyadenylation signal
   6898..7063    -  mobile_element Tn7L: mini-Tn7 element (left end of the Tn7 transposon) Tn7
   7226..7242    +  CDS            lacZα (fragment): LacZα fragment of β-galactosidase; lacZ fragment
>Addgene plasmid #210880 | pFBD-BirA_WDR91:392-747 | addgene full sequence | sequence record 424497 | Addgene NGS Result
G
[124 nt withheld, positions 2-125]
C
[91 nt withheld, positions 127-217]
A
[49 nt withheld, positions 219-267]
CCTTTGACGTTGGAGTCCACGTTCTT
[37 nt withheld, positions 294-330]
ACCCTATCTCGGTCTATTCTTTTGATTTATAAGGGATTTTGCCGATTTCGGCCTATTGGTTAAAAAATGA
GCTGATTTAACAAAAATTTAACGCGAATTTTAACAAAATATTAACGCTTACAATTTAGGTGGCACTTTTC
GGGGAAATGTGCGCGGAACCCCTATTTGTTTATTTTTCTAAATACATTCAAATATGTATCCGCTCATGAG
ACAATAACCCTGATAAATGCTTCAATAATATTGAAAAAGGAAGAGTATGAGTATTCAACATTTCCGTGTC
GCCCTTATTCCCTTTTTTGCGGCATTTTGCCTTCCTGTTTTTGCTCACCCAGAAACGCTGGTGAAAGTAA
AAGATGCTGAAGATCAGTTGGGTGCACGAGTGGGTTACATCGAACTGGATCTCAACAGCGGTAAGATCCT
TGAGAGTTTTCGCCCCGAAGAACGTTTTCCAATGATGAGCACTTTTAAAGTTCTGCTATGTGGCGCGGTA
TTATCCCGTATTGACGCCGGGCAAGAGCAACTCGGTCGCCGCATACACTATTCTCAGAATGACTTGGTTG
AGTACTCACCAGTCACAGAAAAGCATCTTACGGATGGCATGACAGTAAGAGAATTATGCAGTGCTGCCAT
AACCATGAGTGATAACACTGCGGCCAACTTACTTCTGACAACGATCGGAGGACCGAAGGAGCTAACCGCT
TTTTTGCACAACATGGGGGATCATGTAACTCGCCTTGATCGTTGGGAACCGGAGCTGAATGAAGCCATAC
CAAACGACGAGCGTGACACCACGATGCCTGTAGCAATGGCAACAACGTTGCGCAAACTATTAACTGGCGA
ACTACTTACTCTAGCTTCCCGGCAACAATTAATAGACTGGATGGAGGCGGATAAAGTTGCAGGACCACTT
CTGCGCTCGGCCCTTCCGGCTGGCTGGTTTATTGCTGATAAATCTGGAGCCGGTGAGCGTGGGTCTCGCG
GTATCATTGCAGCACTGGGGCCAGATGGTAAGCCCTCCCGTATCGTAGTTATCTACACGACGGGGAGTCA
GGCAACTATGGATGAACGAAATAGACAGATCGCTGAGATAGGTGCCTCACTGATTAAGCATTGGTAACTG
TCAGACCAAGTTTACTCATATATACTTTAGATTGATTTAAAACTTCATTTTTAATTTAAAAGGATCTAGG
TGAAGATCCTTTTTGATAATCTCATGACCAAAATCCCTTAACGTGAGTTTTCGTTCCACTGAGCGTCAGA
CCCCGTAGAAAAGATCAAAGGATCTTCTTGAGATCCTTTTTTTCTGCGCGTAATCTGCTGCTTGCAAACA
AAAAAACCACCGCTACCAGCGGTGGTTTGTTTGCCGGATCAAGAGCTACCAACTCTTTTTCCGAAGGTAA
CTGGCTTCAGCAGAGCGCAGATACCAAATACTGTTCTTCTAGTGTAGCCGTAGTTAGGCCACCACTTCAA
GAACTCTGTAGCACCGCCTACATACCTCGCTCTGCTAATCCTGTTACCAGTGGCTGCTGCCAGTGGCGAT
AAGTCGTGTCTTACCGGGTTGGACTCAAGACGATAGTTACCGGATAAGGCGCAGCGGTCGGGCTGAACGG
GGGGTTCGTGCACACAGCCCAGCTTGGAGCGAACGACCTACACCGAACTGAGATACCTACAGCGTGAGCT
ATGAGAAAGCGCCACGCTTCCCGAAGGGAGAAAGGCGGACAGGTATCCGGTAAGCGGCAGGGTCGGAACA
GGAGAGCGCACGAGGGAGCTTCCAGGGGGAAACGCCTGGTATCTTTATAGTCCTGTCGGGTTTCGCCACC
TCTGACTTGAGCGTCGATTTTTGTGATGCTCGTCAGGGGGGCGGAGCCTATGGAAAAACGCCAGCAACGC
GGCCTTTTTACGGTTCCTGGCCTTTTGCTGGCCTTTTGCTCACATGTTCTTTCCTGCGTTATCCCCTGAT
TCTGTGGATAACCGTATTACCGCCTTTGAGTGAGCTGATACCGCTCGCCGCAGCCGAACGACCGAGCGCA
GCGAGTCAGTGAGCGAGGAAGCGGAAGAGCGCCTGATGCGGTATTTTCTCCTTACGCATCTGTGCGGTAT
TTCACACCGCATAGACCAGCCGCGTAACCTGGCAAAATCGGTTACGGTTGAGTAATAAATGGATGCCCTG
CGTAAGCGGGTGTGGGCGGACAATAAAGTCTTAAACTGAACAAAATAGATCTAAACTATGACAATAAAGT
CTTAAACTAGACAGAATAGTTGTAAACTGAAATCAGTCCAGTTATGCTGTGAAAAAGCATACTGGACTTT
TGTTATGGCTAAAGCAAACTCTTCATTTTCTGAAGTGCAAATTGCCCGTCGTATTAAAGAGGGGCGTGGC
CAAGGGCATGGTAAAGACTATATTCGCGGCGTTGTGACAATTTACCGAACAACTCCGCGGCCGGGAAGCC
GATCTCGGCTTGAACGAATTGTTAGGTGGCGGTACTTGGGTCGATATCAAAGTGCATCACTTCTTCCCGT
ATGCCCAACTTTGTATAGAGAGCCACTGCGGGATCGTCACCGTAATCTGCTTGCACGTAGATCACATAAG
CACCAAGCGCGTTGGCCTCATGCTTGAGGAGATTGATGAGCGCGGTGGCAATGCCCTGCCTCCGGTGCTC
GCCGGAGACTGCGAGATCATAGATATAGATCTCACTACGCGGCTGCTCAAACTTGGGCAGAACGTAAGCC
GCGAGAGCGCCAACAACCGCTTCTTGGTCGAAGGCAGCAAGCGCGATGAATGTCTTACTACGGAGCAAGT
TCCCGAGGTAATCGGAGTCCGGCTGATGTTGGGAGTAGGTGGCTACGTCTCCGAACTCACGACCGAAAAG
ATCAAGAGCAGCCCGCATGGATTTGACTTGGTCAGGGCCGAGCCTACATGTGCGAATGATGCCCATACTT
GAGCCACCTAACTTTGTTTTAGGGCGACTGCCCTGCTGCGTAACATCGTTGCTGCTCCATAACATCAAAC
ATCGACCCACGGCGTAACGCGCTTGCTGCTTGGATGCCCGAGGCATAGACTGTACAAAAAAACAGTCATA
ACAAGCCATGAAAACCGCCACTGCGCCGTTACCACCGCTGCGTTCGGTCAAGGTTCTGGACCAGTTGCGT
GAGCGCATACGCTACTTGCATTACAGTTTACGAACCGAACAGGCTTATGTCAACTGGGTTCGTGCCTTCA
TCCGTTTCCACGGTGTGCGTCACCCGGCAACCTTGGGCAGCAGCGAAGTCGAGGCATTTCTGTCCTGGCT
GGCGAACGAGCGCAAGGTTTCGGTCTCCACGCATCGTCAGGCATTGGCGGCCTTGCTGTTCTTCTACGGC
AAGGTGCTGTGCACGGATCTGCCCTTGCTTCAGGAGATCGGTAGACCTCGGCCGTCGCGGCGCTTGCCGG
TGGTGCTGACCCCGGATGAAGTGGTTCGCATCCTCGGTTTTCTGGAAGGCGAGCATCGTTTGTTCGCCCA
GGACTCTAGCTATAGTTCTAGTGGTTGGCTACGTACCCGTAGTGGCTATGGCAGGGCTTGCCGCCCCGAC
GTTGGCTGCGAGCCCTGGGCCTTCACCCGAACTTGGGGGTTGGGGTGGGGAAAAGGAAGAAACGCGGGCG
TATTGGTCCCAATGGGGTCTCGGTGGGGTATCGACAGAGTGCCAGCCCTGGGACCGAACCCCGCGTTTAT
GAACAAACGACCCAACACCCGTGCGTTTTATTCTGTCTTTTTATTGCCGTCATAGCGCGGGTTCCTTCCG
GTATTGTCTCCTTCCGTGTTTCAGTTAGCCTCCCCCATCTCCCGGTACTTCATTTTTCTGCACTACGCAG
GGATATTTCACCGCCCATCCAGGGTTTTATTATTCCATCCTGCTCAAGTAATAAAGCCCCCTGTTTGTCT
ATTCCGCGTGAAATGCCAAATATTTCTTTATCACCAATGATAAGTTTCACTGGGCGATTAATAAAATTAT
CCAGCTTTTCCCAGCGCGACAGATAAGGTGCCAATCCTTCTTGTTCGAAGAGTTCCAACGCAGCACGTAA
TTCACGTATTAGCATGGCCGCCAACGTATTACGATCGAGATTGATCCCCGCTTCCTGCAGCGTGATCCAC
CCCTGATTAACGACACTCTCTTCAACACGGCGCATTGCCATGTTGATCCCGGCTCCAATGACTATTTGCG
CCGCATCGCCAGTTTTGCCAGTCAGCTCCACCAGAATGCCTGCCAGCTTGCGATCCTGCAGATAGAGGTC
ATTAGGCCATTTAACACGAACTTTATCTGCACCCAGCTTGCGTAATACTTCCGCCATCACGATACCGATA
ACCAGACTTAAACCAATCGCCGCCGCCGGGCCTTGTTCCAGACGCCAGAACATCGACAAATATAAGTTTG
CGCCAAAAGGCGAAAACCATTTCCGACCCCGGCGACCACGGCCAGCCTGCTGGTATTCTGCAATGCAAGC
ATCGCCCGATTTAAGCTCTCCGATACGATCAAGAAGGTACTGATTCGTGGAGTCAATCACTGGCAGCACG
GCTACACTACCGCCATCCAGCTGACCCAATATCTGTTTAGCATTAAGTAACTGGATAGGCTCAGGCAGGC
TGTATCCTTTACCCGGAACGGTAAAGACATCAACGCCCCAGTCACGCAGTGTCTGAATGTGTTTATTAAT
AGCCGCCCGGCTCATTCCCAGCGTTTCACCCAACTGCTCGCCAGAGTGAAATTCACCGTTCGCTAACAGG
GCAATCAATTTCAGTGGCACGGTGTTATCCTTCATGGCTCGAGATCCCGGGTGATCAAGTCTTCGTCGAG
TGATTGTAAATAAAATGTAATTTACAGTATAGTATTTTAATTAATATACAAATGATTTGATAATAATTCT
TATTTAACTATAATATATTGTGTTGGGTTGAATTAAAGGTCCGTATACTCCGGAATATTAATAGATCATG
GAGATAATTAAAATGATAACCATCTCGCAAATAAATAAGTATTTTACTGTTTTCGTAACAGTTTTGTAAT
AAAAAAACCTATAAATATTCCGGATTATTCATACCGTCCCACCATCGGGCGCGGATCCCGATGAGCGGCC
TGAACGATATTTTTGAAGCGCAGAAAATTGAATGGCATGAAGGCAGCGCTGGAGGTTCAGGTCCCGAGCA
GCCCTTTATTGTGCTGGGACAGGAGGAGTACGGGGAACACCACTCATCCATCATGCACTGCAGAGTGGAC
TGCTCTGGGAGGAGAGTCGCCAGCTTAGACGTAGATGGGGTCATCAAAGTGTGGTCCTTCAACCCCATCA
TGCAGACCAAAGCATCCTCCATTTCCAAATCACCGCTGCTGTCTTTGGAATGGGCCACCAAACGGGACAG
ACTGCTCTTGCTGGGCAGTGGTGTGGGAACAGTGCGTCTCTATGACACGGAAGCCAAGAAGAATCTCTGT
GAAATCAATATCAACGACAACATGCCCAGAATCCTGTCTCTTGCGTGCAGCCCCAACGGGGCCTCTTTCG
TCTGTTCGGCAGCAGCTCCGAGCCTCACTTCCCAGGTGGACTTCTCAGCACCAGACATCGGCAGCAAGGG
CATGAACCAGGTTCCTGGCAGGCTGCTGCTGTGGGACACGAAAACCATGAAGCAGCAGCTCCAGTTCTCC
CTGGATCCAGAACCCATTGCTATCAACTGTACAGCCTTCAATCACAACGGGAACCTGCTGGTCACAGGGG
CAGCTGATGGCGTCATCCGGCTGTTTGACATGCAGCAGCATGAGTGCGCGATGAGCTGGAGGGCCCACTA
CGGGGAGGTCTACTCTGTGGAGTTCAGCTATGATGAGAACACCGTGTACAGCATCGGCGAGGACGGGAAG
TTCATCCAGTGGAACATCCACAAGAGTGGCCTCAAGGTATCCGAGTACAGCCTCCCCTCAGATGCCACGG
GCCCCTTTGTGCTGTCTGGATACAGCGGCTACAAGCAGGTTCAAGTCCCCAGGGGCCGACTCTTCGCTTT
TGACTCGGAGGGAAATTACATGCTGACATGTTCTGCCACAGGCGGCGTCATCTACAAGCTGGGTGGCGAT
GAGAAGGTTCTGGAGAGCTGCTTGAGCCTAGGTGGCCACCGAGCCCCTGTGGTCACCGTGGACTGGAGCA
CTGCCATGGACTGTGGGACCTGCCTCACCGCCTCCATGGATGGCAAGATCAAGCTGACCACCCTCCTGGC
CCATAAAGCCGGCGGAAGTGGACATCACCACCATCATCACTGATGAAGCTTGTCGAGAAGTACTAGAGGA
TCATAATCAGCCATACCACATTTGTAGAGGTTTTACTTGCTTTAAAAAACCTCCCACACCTCCCCCTGAA
CCTGAAACATAAAATGAATGCAATTGTTGTTGTTAACTTGTTTATTGCAGCTTATAATGGTTACAAATAA
AGCAATAGCATCACAAATTTCACAAATAAAGCATTTTTTTCACTGCATTCTAGTTGTGGTTTGTCCAAAC
TCATCAATGTATCTTATCATGTCTGGATCTGATCACTGCTTGAGCCTAGGAGATCCGAACCAGATAAGTG
AAATCTAGTTCCAAACTATTTTGTCATTTTTAATTTTCGTATTAGCTTACGACGCTACACCCAGTTCCCA
TCTATTTTGTCACTCTTCCCTAAATAATCCTTAAAAACTCCATTTCCACCCCTCCCAGTTCCCAACTATT
TTGTCCGCCCACAGCGGGGCATTTTTCTTCCTGTTATGTTTTTAATCAAACATCCTGCCAACTCCATGTG
ACAAACCGTCATCTTCGGCTACTTTTTCTCTGTCACAGAATGAAAATTTTTCTGTCATCTCTTCGTTATT
AATGTTTGTAATTGACTGAATATCAACGCTTATTTGCAGCCTGAATGGCGAATGG
